>Addgene plasmid #183716 | tdTomato-β-actin3'UTR1 | addgene full sequence | sequence record 361327 | Addgene NGS Result
AGGTGGCACTTTTCGGGGAAATGTGCGCGGAACCCCTATTTGTTTATTTTTCTAAATACATTCAAATATG
TATCCGCTCATGAGACAATAACCCTGATAAATGCTTCAATAATATTGAAAAAGGAAGAGTATGAGTATTC
AACATTTCCGTGTCGCCCTTATTCCCTTTTTTGCGGCATTTTGCCTTCCTGTTTTTGCTCACCCAGAAAC
GCTGGTGAAAGTAAAAGATGCTGAAGATCAGTTGGGTGCACGAGTGGGTTACATCGAACTGGATCTCAAC
AGCGGTAAGATCCTTGAGAGTTTTCGCCCCGAAGAACGTTTTCCAATGATGAGCACTTTTAAAGTTCTGC
TATGTGGCGCGGTATTATCCCGTATTGACGCCGGGCAAGAGCAACTCGGTCGCCGCATACACTATTCTCA
GAATGACTTGGTTGAGTACTCACCAGTCACAGAAAAGCATCTTACGGATGGCATGACAGTAAGAGAATTA
TGCAGTGCTGCCATAACCATGAGTGATAACACTGCGGCCAACTTACTTCTGACAACGATCGGAGGACCGA
AGGAGCTAACCGCTTTTTTGCACAACATGGGGGATCATGTAACTCGCCTTGATCGTTGGGAACCGGAGCT
GAATGAAGCCATACCAAACGACGAGCGTGACACCACGATGCCTGTAGCAATGGCAACAACGTTGCGCAAA
CTATTAACTGGCGAACTACTTACTCTAGCTTCCCGGCAACAATTAATAGACTGGATGGAGGCGGATAAAG
TTGCAGGACCACTTCTGCGCTCGGCCCTTCCGGCTGGCTGGTTTATTGCTGATAAATCTGGAGCCGGTGA
GCGTGGGTCTCGCGGTATCATTGCAGCACTGGGGCCAGATGGTAAGCCCTCCCGTATCGTAGTTATCTAC
ACGACGGGGAGTCAGGCAACTATGGATGAACGAAATAGACAGATCGCTGAGATAGGTGCCTCACTGATTA
AGCATTGGTAACTGTCAGACCAAGTTTACTCATATATACTTTAGATTGATTTAAAACTTCATTTTTAATT
TAAAAGGATCTAGGTGAAGATCCTTTTTGATAATCTCATGACCAAAATCCCTTAACGTGAGTTTTCGTTC
CACTGAGCGTCAGACCCCGTAGAAAAGATCAAAGGATCTTCTTGAGATCCTTTTTTTCTGCGCGTAATCT
GCTGCTTGCAAACAAAAAAACCACCGCTACCAGCGGTGGTTTGTTTGCCGGATCAAGAGCTACCAACTCT
TTTTCCGAAGGTAACTGGCTTCAGCAGAGCGCAGATACCAAATACTGTTCTTCTAGTGTAGCCGTAGTTA
GGCCACCACTTCAAGAACTCTGTAGCACCGCCTACATACCTCGCTCTGCTAATCCTGTTACCAGTGGCTG
CTGCCAGTGGCGATAAGTCGTGTCTTACCGGGTTGGACTCAAGACGATAGTTACCGGATAAGGCGCAGCG
GTCGGGCTGAACGGGGGGTTCGTGCACACAGCCCAGCTTGGAGCGAACGACCTACACCGAACTGAGATAC
CTACAGCGTGAGCTATGAGAAAGCGCCACGCTTCCCGAAGGGAGAAAGGCGGACAGGTATCCGGTAAGCG
GCAGGGTCGGAACAGGAGAGCGCACGAGGGAGCTTCCAGGGGGAAACGCCTGGTATCTTTATAGTCCTGT
CGGGTTTCGCCACCTCTGACTTGAGCGTCGATTTTTGTGATGCTCGTCAGGGGGGCGGAGCCTATGGAAA
AACGCCAGCAACGCGGCCTTTTTACGGTTCCTGGCCTTTTGCTGGCCTTTTGCTCACATGTTCTTTCCTG
CGTTATCCCCTGATTCTGTGGATAACCGTATTACCGCCTTTGAGTGAGCTGATACCGCTCGCCGCAGCCG
AACGACCGAGCGCAGCGAGTCAGTGAGCGAGGAAGCGGAAGAGCGCCCAATACGCAAACCGCCTCTCCCC
GCGCGTTGGCCGATTCATTAATGCAGCTGGCACGACAGGTTTCCCGACTGGAAAGCGGGCAGTGAGCGCA
ACGCAATTAATGTGAGTTAGCTCACTCATTAGGCACCCCAGGCTTTACACTTTATGCTTCCGGCTCGTAT
GTTGTGTGGAATTGTGAGCGGATAACAATTTCACACAGGAAACAGCTATGACCATGATTACGCCAAGCGC
GCAATTAACCCTCACTAAAGGGAACAAAAGCTGGAGCTGCAAGCTTGGCCATTGCATACGTTGTATCCAT
ATCATAATATGTACATTTATATTGGCTCATGTCCAACATTACCGCCATGTTGACATTGATTATTGACTAG
TTATTAATAGTAATCAATTACGGGGTCATTAGTTCATAGCCCATATATGGAGTTCCGCGTTACATAACTT
ACGGTAAATGGCCCGCCTGGCTGACCGCCCAACGACCCCCGCCCATTGACGTCAATAATGACGTATGTTC
CCATAGTAACGCCAATAGGGACTTTCCATTGACGTCAATGGGTGGAGTATTTACGGTAAACTGCCCACTT
GGCAGTACATCAAGTGTATCATATGCCAAGTACGCCCCCTATTGACGTCAATGACGGTAAATGGCCCGCC
TGGCATTATGCCCAGTACATGACCTTATGGGACTTTCCTACTTGGCAGTACATCTACGTATTAGTCATCG
CTATTACCATGGTGATGCGGTTTTGGCAGTACATCAATGGGCGTGGATAGCGGTTTGACTCACGGGGATT
TCCAAGTCTCCACCCCATTGACGTCAATGGGAGTTTGTTTTGGCACCAAAATCAACGGGACTTTCCAAAA
TGTCGTAACAACTCCGCCCCATTGACGCAAATGGGCGGTAGGCGTGTACGGTGGGAGGTCTATATAAGCA
GAGCTCGTTTAGTGAACCGGGGTCTCTCTGGTTAGACCAGATCTGAGCCTGGGAGCTCTCTGGCTAACTA
GGGAACCCACTGCTTAAGCCTCAATAAAGCTTGCCTTGAGTGCTTCAAGTAGTGTGTGCCCGTCTGTTGT
GTGACTCTGGTAACTAGAGATCCCTCAGACCCTTTTAGTCAGTGTGGAAAATCTCTAGCAGTGGCGCCCG
AACAGGGACTTGAAAGCGAAAGGGAAACCAGAGGAGCTCTCTCGACGCAGGACTCGGCTTGCTGAAGCGC
GCACGGCAAGAGGCGAGGGGCGGCGACTGGTGAGTACGCCAAAAATTTTGACTAGCGGAGGCTAGAAGGA
GAGAGATGGGTGCGAGAGCGTCAGTATTAAGCGGGGGAGAATTAGATCGCGATGGGAAAAAATTCGGTTA
AGGCCAGGGGGAAAGAAAAAATATAAATTAAAACATATAGTATGGGCAAGCAGGGAGCTAGAACGATTCG
CAGTTAATCCTGGCCTGTTAGAAACATCAGAAGGCTGTAGACAAATACTGGGACAGCTACAACCATCCCT
TCAGACAGGATCAGAAGAACTTAGATCATTATATAATACAGTAGCAACCCTCTATTGTGTGCATCAAAGG
ATAGAGATAAAAGACACCAAGGAAGCTTTAGACAAGATAGAGGAAGAGCAAAACAAAAGTAAGACCACCG
CACAGCAAGCGGCCGCTGATCTTCAGACCTGGAGGAGGAGATATGAGGGACAATTGGAGAAGTGAATTAT
ATAAATATAAAGTAGTAAAAATTGAACCATTAGGAGTAGCACCCACCAAGGCAAAGAGAAGAGTGGTGCA
GAGAGAAAAAAGAGCAGTGGGAATAGGAGCTTTGTTCCTTGGGTTCTTGGGAGCAGCAGGAAGCACTATG
GGCGCAGCGTCAATGACGCTGACGGTACAGGCCAGACAATTATTGTCTGGTATAGTGCAGCAGCAGAACA
ATTTGCTGAGGGCTATTGAGGCGCAACAGCATCTGTTGCAACTCACAGTCTGGGGCATCAAGCAGCTCCA
GGCAAGAATCCTGGCTGTGGAAAGATACCTAAAGGATCAACAGCTCCTGGGGATTTGGGGTTGCTCTGGA
AAACTCATTTGCACCACTGCTGTGCCTTGGAATGCTAGTTGGAGTAATAAATCTCTGGAACAGATTTGGA
ATCACACGACCTGGATGGAGTGGGACAGAGAAATTAACAATTACACAAGCTTAATACACTCCTTAATTGA
AGAATCGCAAAACCAGCAAGAAAAGAATGAACAAGAATTATTGGAATTAGATAAATGGGCAAGTTTGTGG
AATTGGTTTAACATAACAAATTGGCTGTGGTATATAAAATTATTCATAATGATAGTAGGAGGCTTGGTAG
GTTTAAGAATAGTTTTTGCTGTACTTTCTATAGTGAATAGAGTTAGGCAGGGATATTCACCATTATCGTT
TCAGACCCACCTCCCAACCCCGAGGGGACCCGACAGGCCCGAAGGAATAGAAGAAGAAGGTGGAGAGAGA
GACAGAGACAGATCCATTCGATTAGTGAACGGATCTCGACGGTATCGGTTAACTTTTAAAAGAAAAGGGG
GGATTGGGGGGTACAGTGCAGGGGAAAGAATAGTAGACATAATAGCAACAGACATACAAACTAAAGAATT
ACAAAAACAAATTACAAAAATTCAAAATTTTATCGATCACGAGACTAGCCTCGAGAAGCTTGATTAACCC
GTGTCGGCTCCAGATCTGGCCTCCGCGCCGGGTTTTGGCGCCTCCCGCGGGCGCCCCCCTCCTCACGGCG
AGCGCTGCCACGTCAGACGAAGGGCGCAGCGAGCGTCCTGATCCTTCCGCCCGGACGCTCAGGACAGCGG
CCCGCTGCTCATAAGACTCGGCCTTAGAACCCCAGTATCAGCAGAAGGACATTTTAGGACGGGACTTGGG
TGACTCTAGGGCACTGGTTTTCTTTCCAGAGAGCGGAACAGGCGAGGAAAAGTAGTCCCTTCTCGGCGAT
TCTGCGGAGGGATCTCCGTGGGGCGGTGAACGCCGATGATTATATAAGGACGCGCCGGGTGTGGCACAGC
TAGTTCCGTCGCAGCCGGGATTTGGGTCGCGGTTCTTGTTTGTGGATCGCTGTGATCGTCACTTGGTGAG
TAGCGGGCTGCTGGGCTGGCCGGGGCTTTCGTGGCCGCCGGGCCGCTCGGTGGGACGGAAGCGTGTGGAG
AGACCGCCAAGGGCTGTAGTCTGGGTCCGCGAGCAAGGTTGCCCTGAACTGGGGGTTGGGGGGAGCGCAG
CAAAATGGCGGCTGTTCCCGAGTCTTGAATGGAAGACGCTTGTGAGGCGGGCTGTGAGGTCGTTGAAACA
AGGTGGGGGGCATGGTGGGCGGCAAGAACCCAAGGTCTTGAGGCCTTCGCTAATGCGGGAAAGCTCTTAT
TCGGGTGAGATGGGCTGGGGCACCATCTGGGGACCCTGACGTGAAGTTTGTCACTGACTGGAGAACTCGG
TTTGTCGTCTGTTGCGGGGGCGGCAGTTATGGCGGTGCCGTTGGGCAGTGCACCCGTACCTTTGGGAGCG
CGCGCCCTCGTCGTGTCGTGACGTCACCCGTTCTGTTGGCTTATAATGCAGGGTGGGGCCACCTGCCGGT
AGGTGTGCGGTAGGCTTTTCTCCGTCGCAGGACGCAGGGTTCGGGCCTAGGGTAGGCTCTCCTGAATCGA
CAGGCGCCGGACCTCTGGTGAGGGGAGGGATAAGTGAGGCGTCAGTTTCTTTGGTCGGTTTTATGTACCT
ATCTTCTTAAGTAGCTGAAGCTCCGGTTTTGAACTATGCGCTCGGGGTTGGCGAGTGTGTTTTGTGAAGT
TTTTTAGGCACCTTTTGAAATGTAATCATTTGGGTCAATATGTAATTTTCAGTGTTAGACTAGTAAATTG
TCCGCTAAATTCTGGCCGTTTTTGGCTTTTTTGTTAGACGAAGCTTGGGCTGCAGGTCGAGATCCACCGG
TCGCCACCATGGTGAGCAAGGGCGAGGAGGTCATCAAAGAGTTCATGCGCTTCAAGGTGCGCATGGAGGG
CTCCATGAACGGCCACGAGTTCGAGATCGAGGGCGAGGGCGAGGGCCGCCCCTACGAGGGCACCCAGACC
GCCAAGCTGAAGGTGACCAAGGGCGGCCCCCTGCCCTTCGCCTGGGACATCCTGTCCCCCCAGTTCATGT
ACGGCTCCAAGGCGTACGTGAAGCACCCCGCCGACATCCCCGATTACAAGAAGCTGTCCTTCCCCGAGGG
CTTCAAGTGGGAGCGCGTGATGAACTTCGAGGACGGCGGTCTGGTGACCGTGACCCAGGACTCCTCCCTG
CAGGACGGCACGCTGATCTACAAGGTGAAGATGCGCGGCACCAACTTCCCCCCCGACGGCCCCGTAATGC
AGAAGAAGACCATGGGCTGGGAGGCCTCCACCGAGCGCCTGTACCCCCGCGACGGCGTGCTGAAGGGCGA
GATCCACCAGGCCCTGAAGCTGAAGGACGGCGGCCACTACCTGGTGGAGTTCAAGACCATCTACATGGCC
AAGAAGCCCGTGCAACTGCCCGGCTACTACTACGTGGACACCAAGCTGGACATCACCTCCCACAACGAGG
ACTACACCATCGTGGAACAGTACGAGCGCTCCGAGGGCCGCCACCACCTGTTCCTGGGGCATGGCACCGG
CAGCACCGGCAGCGGCAGCTCCGGCACCGCCTCCTCCGAGGACAACAACATGGCCGTCATCAAAGAGTTC
ATGCGCTTCAAGGTGCGCATGGAGGGCTCCATGAACGGCCACGAGTTCGAGATCGAGGGCGAGGGCGAGG
GCCGCCCCTACGAGGGCACCCAGACCGCCAAGCTGAAGGTGACCAAGGGCGGCCCCCTGCCCTTCGCCTG
GGACATCCTGTCCCCCCAGTTCATGTACGGCTCCAAGGCGTACGTGAAGCACCCCGCCGACATCCCCGAT
TACAAGAAGCTGTCCTTCCCCGAGGGCTTCAAGTGGGAGCGCGTGATGAACTTCGAGGACGGCGGTCTGG
TGACCGTGACCCAGGACTCCTCCCTGCAGGACGGCACGCTGATCTACAAGGTGAAGATGCGCGGCACCAA
CTTCCCCCCCGACGGCCCCGTAATGCAGAAGAAGACCATGGGCTGGGAGGCCTCCACCGAGCGCCTGTAC
CCCCGCGACGGCGTGCTGAAGGGCGAGATCCACCAGGCCCTGAAGCTGAAGGACGGCGGCCACTACCTGG
TGGAGTTCAAGACCATCTACATGGCCAAGAAGCCCGTGCAACTGCCCGGCTACTACTACGTGGACACCAA
GCTGGACATCACCTCCCACAACGAGGACTACACCATCGTGGAACAGTACGAGCGCTCCGAGGGCCGCCAC
CACCTGTTCCTGTACGGCATGGACGAGCTGTACAAGTAGGCGGACTGTTACTGAGCTGCGTTTTACACCC
TTTCTTTGACAAAACCTAACTTGCGCAGAAAAAAAAAAAAATAAGAGACAACATTGGCATGGCTTTGTTT
TTTTTAATTTTTTTTAAAGTTTTTTTTTTTTTTTTTTTTTTTTTTTTTTTTTTTTTTTTTTTTTTTKGYG
YTTTTKAYTYAGGWTTTAAAAAYTGGAACGGTGAAGGSGACAGCAGTTGGTTGGAGCAAACATCCCCCAA
AGTTCTACAAATGTGGCTGAGGACTTTGTACATTGTTTTKTTTTTTTTTTTTTTTNTTTTTTTGGTTTTG
TCTTTTTTTAATAGTCATTCCAAGTATCCATGAAATAAGTGGTTACAGGAAGTCCCTCACCCTCCCAAAA
GCCACCCCCACTCCTAAGAGGAGGATGGTCGCGTCCATGCCCTGAGTCCACCCCGGGGAAGGTGACAGCG
GCCGCGTCGACAATCAACCTCTGGATTACAAAATTTGTGAAAGATTGACTGGTATTCTTAACTATGTTGC
TCCTTTTACGCTATGTGGATACGCTGCTTTAATGCCTTTGTATCATGCTATTGCTTCCCGTATGGCTTTC
ATTTTCTCCTCCTTGTATAAATCCTGGTTGCTGTCTCTTTATGAGGAGTTGTGGCCCGTTGTCAGGCAAC
GTGGCGTGGTGTGCACTGTGTTTGCTGACGCAACCCCCACTGGTTGGGGCATTGCCACCACCTGTCAGCT
CCTTTCCGGGACTTTCGCTTTCCCCCTCCCTATTGCCACGGCGGAACTCATCGCCGCCTGCCTTGCCCGC
TGCTGGACAGGGGCTCGGCTGTTGGGCACTGACAATTCCGTGGTGTTGTCGGGGAAGCTGACGTCCTTTC
CATGGCTGCTCGCCTGTGTTGCCACCTGGATTCTGCGCGGGACGTCCTTCTGCTACGTCCCTTCGGCCCT
CAATCCAGCGGACCTTCCTTCCCGCGGCCTGCTGCCGGCTCTGCGGCCTCTTCCGCGTCTTCGCCTTCGC
CCTCAGACGAGTCGGATCTCCCTTTGGGCCGCCTCCCCGCCTGGAATTCGAGCTCGGTACCTTTAAGACC
AATGACTTACAAGGCAGCTGTAGATCTTAGCCACTTTTTAAAAGAAAAGGGGGGACTGGAAGGGCTAATT
CACTCCCAACGAAGACAAGATCTGCTTTTTGCTTGTACTGGGTCTCTCTGGTTAGACCAGATCTGAGCCT
GGGAGCTCTCTGGCTAACTAGGGAACCCACTGCTTAAGCCTCAATAAAGCTTGCCTTGAGTGCTTCAAGT
AGTGTGTGCCCGTCTGTTGTGTGACTCTGGTAACTAGAGATCCCTCAGACCCTTTTAGTCAGTGTGGAAA
ATCTCTAGCAGTAGTAGTTCATGTCATCTTATTATTCAGTATTTATAACTTGCAAAGAAATGAATATCAG
AGAGTGAGAGGAACTTGTTTATTGCAGCTTATAATGGTTACAAATAAAGCAATAGCATCACAAATTTCAC
AAATAAAGCATTTTTTTCACTGCATTCTAGTTGTGGTTTGTCCAAACTCATCAATGTATCTTATCATGTC
TGGCTCTAGCTATCCCGCCCCTAACTCCGCCCAGTYCCGCCCATTCTCCGCCCCATGGCTGACTAATTTT
TTTTATTTATGCAGAGGCCGAGGCCGCCTCGGCCTCTGAGCTATTCCAGAAGTAGTGAGGAGGCTTTTTT
GGAGGCCTAGGGACGTACCCAATTCGCCCTATAGTGAGTCGTATTACGCGCGCTCACTGGCCGTCGTTTT
ACAACGTCGTGACTGGGAAAACCCTGGCGTTACCCAACTTAATCGCCTTGCAGCACATCCCCCTTTCGCC
AGCTGGCGTAATAGCGAAGAGGCCCGCACCGATCGCCCTTCCCAACAGTTGCGCAGCCTGAATGGCGAAT
GGG
[124 nt withheld, positions 9244-9367]
C
[91 nt withheld, positions 9369-9459]
A
[49 nt withheld, positions 9461-9509]
CCTTTGACGTTGGAGTCCACGTTCTTT
[37 nt withheld, positions 9537-9573]
ACCCTATCTCGGTCTATTCTTTTGATTTATAAGGGATTTTGCCGATTTCGGCCTATTGGTTAAAAAATGA
GCTGATTTAACAAAAATTTAACGCGAATTTTAACAAAATATTAACGCTTACAATTT
Features (pLannotate 1.2.2; 26 found; start..end, strand, type, name):
     26..130     +  promoter       AmpR promoter: bla
    131..991     +  CDS            AmpR: β-lactamase; bla; confers resistance to ampicillin, carbenicillin, and related antibiotics
   1162..1750    +  rep_origin     ori: high-copy-number ColE1/pMB1/pBR322/pUC origin of replication
   1933..2025    +  CDS            lacI (fragment): lac repressor; lacI; The lac repressor binds to the lac operator to inhibit transcription in E. coli. This inhibition can be relieved by adding lactose or isopropyl-β-D-thiogalactopyranoside (IPTG).
   2038..2059    +  protein_bind   CAP binding site: CAP binding activates transcription in the presence of cAMP. E. coli catabolite activator protein
   2074..2104    +  promoter       lac promoter: promoter for the E. coli lac operon
   2112..2128    +  protein_bind   lac operator: The lac repressor binds to the lac operator to inhibit transcription in E. coli. This inhibition can be relieved by adding lactose or isopropyl-β-D-thiogalactopyranoside (IPTG). lac repressor encoded by lacI
   2173..2191    +  promoter       T3 promoter: promoter for bacteriophage T3 RNA polymerase
   2292..2671    +  enhancer       CMV enhancer: human cytomegalovirus immediate early enhancer
   2672..2875    +  promoter       CMV promoter: human cytomegalovirus (CMV) immediate early promoter
   2890..3070    +  LTR            5' LTR (truncated): truncated 5' long terminal repeat (LTR) from HIV-1
   3117..3242    +  misc_feature   HIV-1 Ψ: packaging signal of human immunodeficiency virus type 1
   3226..3589    +  CDS            HIV-1 gag (fragment): gag protein from human immunodeficiency virus 1; gag
   3735..3968    +  misc_feature   RRE: The Rev response element (RRE) of HIV-1 allows for Rev-dependent mRNA export from the nucleus to the cytoplasm.
   4345..4445    +  CDS            Rev (fragment): human immunodeficiency virus 1 (HIV-1) Rev protein; rev; enhances nuclear export of unspliced and incompletely spliced viral mRNAs
   4464..4581    +  misc_feature   cPPT/CTS: central polypurine tract and central termination sequence of HIV-1
   4638..5849    +  promoter       UbC promoter: human ubiquitin C promoter
   5889..7319    +  CDS            tdTomato: tandem dimeric (pseudo-monomeric) derivative of DsRed (Shaner et al., 2004) mammalian codon-optimized
   7782..8370    +  misc_feature   WPRE: woodchuck hepatitis virus posttranscriptional regulatory element
   8387..8455    +  CDS            nef (fragment): NEF_HV1Z2 - Experimental evidence at protein level: Swiss-Prot protein existence level 1. Extracellular Nef protein targets CD4(+) T-lymphocytes for apoptosis by interacting with CXCR4 surface receptors. From Human immunodeficiency virus type 1 group M subtype D (isolate Z2/CDC-Z34) (HIV-1).
   8457..8690    +  LTR            3' LTR (ΔU3): self-inactivating 3' long terminal repeat (LTR) from HIV-1
   8762..8883    +  polyA_signal   SV40 poly(A) signal: SV40 polyadenylation signal
   8902..9037    +  rep_origin     SV40 ori: SV40 origin of replication
   9058..9076    -  promoter       T7 promoter: promoter for bacteriophage T7 RNA polymerase
   9084..9239    +  CDS            lacZα (fragment): LacZα fragment of β-galactosidase; lacZ fragment
   9244..9672    +  rep_origin     f1 ori (sequence partly withheld): f1 bacteriophage origin of replication; arrow indicates direction of (+) strand synthesis
