[The description below was written by a language model from this plasmid's Addgene catalogue record and pLannotate feature annotations shown in this document.]
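Description:
tdTomato-β-actin3'UTR1 is a lentiviral transfer plasmid built on the pHAGE backbone, about 9.7 kb in total (the catalogue lists 9,709 bp; the sequenced record is 9,699 nt). It is propagated in E. coli through a high-copy ColE1/pUC-type origin and selected with ampicillin via the β-lactamase gene. An f1 origin, an SV40 origin, and remnants of lac and lacZα cloning-vector sequence with T3 and T7 promoters are also present in the backbone.

The viral portion has a third-generation, self-inactivating layout. A CMV enhancer/promoter replaces the U3 region upstream of a truncated HIV-1 5' LTR to drive genomic RNA production in packaging cells. It is followed by the Ψ packaging signal with a gag fragment, the Rev response element for Rev-dependent nuclear export, and the cPPT/CTS element that aids nuclear import of the reverse-transcribed genome. The internal expression cassette uses the human ubiquitin C promoter to drive the tandem-dimer red fluorescent protein tdTomato. According to the catalogue entry, nucleotides 1–440 of the mouse β-actin (Actb) 3'UTR are inserted downstream of the reporter. The feature table does not annotate this fragment, but an unannotated gap of roughly that size lies between the tdTomato coding sequence and the WPRE, consistent with that placement. The WPRE enhances transcript expression, and the cassette ends in a ΔU3 3' LTR followed by an SV40 polyadenylation signal.

The construct yields a tdTomato mRNA carrying a defined piece of the β-actin 3'UTR, allowing that segment's influence on the reporter transcript to be tested. The associated publication concerns contact-dependent intercellular transfer of mRNAs between human and mouse cells, although the record does not describe the specific experiment.
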