Addgene plasmid #183716: tdTomato-β-actin3'UTR1
Purpose: tdTomato with fragment nucleotides 1-440 of beta-actin 3'UTR inserted in 3'UTR
Depositing lab: Jeffrey Gerst. Depositing organization: Weizmann Institute of Science. Publication: Global analysis of contact-dependent human-to-mouse intercellular mRNA and lncRNA transfer in cell culture. Dasgupta S, Dayagi DY, Haimovich G, Wyler E, Olender T, Singer RH, Landthaler M, Gerst JE. Elife. 2023 May 30;12:e83584. doi: 10.7554/eLife.83584. PubMed 37249209.
Backbone
  Vector backbone: pHAGE
  Backbone size w/o insert (bp): 7838
  Total vector size (bp): 9709
  Vector type: Lentiviral
Growth in bacteria
  Bacterial resistance: Ampicillin, 100 μg/mL
  Growth temperature: 37°C
  Growth strain: NEB Stable
  Copy number: Unknown
Gene/Insert
  Gene/Insert name: tdTomato with fragment (nucleotides 1-440) of mouse Actb 3'UTR
  Species: M. musculus (mouse)
  Insert size (bp): 1871
  Promoter: UbiC
  Cloning method: Ligation Independent Cloning
  Sequencing primers: 5′ -; 3′ -
Terms and licenses: Academic/Nonprofit Terms; Industry Terms: Not Available to Industry
Depositor comments: Please visit https://www.biorxiv.org/content/10.1101/2021.11.28.470233v2 for bioRxiv preprint.
How to cite: tdTomato-β-actin3'UTR1 was a gift from Jeffrey Gerst (Addgene plasmid # 183716 ; http://n2t.net/addgene:183716 ; RRID:Addgene_183716)
